Addgene plasmid #137663: pSHDY-PL03-mVenus_tetR
Purpose: Conjugative vector derived from pSHDY. Constitutive expression of the repressor tetR, as well as aTc-inducible expression of mVenus.
Depositing lab: Ilka Axmann. Depositing organization: Heinrich-Heine-Universitaet Duesseldorf. Publication: Comparative Dose-Response Analysis of Inducible Promoters in Cyanobacteria. Behle A, Saake P, Germann AT, Dienst D, Axmann IM. ACS Synth Biol. 2020 Apr 17;9(4):843-855. doi: 10.1021/acssynbio.9b00505. Epub 2020 Mar 17. PubMed 32134640.
Backbone
  Vector backbone: pSHDY
  Backbone manufacturer: Anna Behle
  Vector type: Bacterial Expression
Growth in bacteria
  Bacterial resistance: Spectinomycin, 50 μg/mL
  Growth temperature: 37°C
  Growth strain: DH5alpha
  Copy number: High Copy
Gene/Insert
  Gene/Insert name: PL03:mVenus
  Species: Synthetic
  Promoter: PL03
  Cloning method: Gibson Cloning
  Sequencing primers: 5′ acagtcataacaagccatg
Terms and licenses: Academic/Nonprofit Terms; Industry Terms: Not Available to Industry
Depositor comments: Please visit https://www.biorxiv.org/content/10.1101/757948v1 for bioRxiv preprint.
How to cite: pSHDY-PL03-mVenus_tetR was a gift from Ilka Axmann (Addgene plasmid # 137663 ; http://n2t.net/addgene:137663 ; RRID:Addgene_137663)
