[The description below was written by a language model from this plasmid's Addgene catalogue record and pLannotate feature annotations shown in this document.]
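Description:
pSHDY-PL03-mVenus_tetR is an 8.2 kb broad-host-range, conjugative bacterial expression plasmid built on the pSHDY backbone, which carries the RSF1010 replicon. Replication depends on the RSF1010 oriV together with the plasmid-encoded RepA, RepB and RepC proteins, so the vector can be maintained in diverse Gram-negative hosts as well as in the E. coli cloning strain. The RSF1010 oriT and the mobilisation genes annotated here (mobB, mobC) allow it to be transferred by conjugation when a helper conjugative plasmid supplies the transfer machinery. Selection is by an aadA (SmR) cassette conferring spectinomycin/streptomycin resistance. Short integrase and gentamicin-resistance fragments flanking it appear to be non-functional remnants of the cassette's origin.

The payload is a self-contained TetR-regulated reporter system. The PL03 promoter, annotated as a partial match to PLtetO-1 (a phage lambda PL derivative bearing tet operator sites), drives mVenus, a monomeric yellow fluorescent protein. A fragment of an LVA-type ssrA degradation tag is detected just downstream, although the record does not state whether it is functional. The cassette is closed by the rrnB T1 and T7Te terminators and framed by BioBrick prefix and suffix sequences. Elsewhere on the plasmid, the strong constitutive J23119 promoter expresses tetR, followed by its own T7Te terminator. TetR binds the operators and represses mVenus until anhydrotetracycline releases it, giving aTc-inducible fluorescence. The associated publication compares dose-response behaviour of inducible promoters in cyanobacteria, which indicates use as a reporter for characterising this promoter after conjugation into such hosts. The depositor and sequencing-derived records are the same length and carry the same features, differing only in their start coordinate.
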