Features (pLannotate 1.2.2; 21 found; start..end, strand, type, name):
      6..797     -  CDS            SmR: aminoglycoside adenylyltransferase (Murphy, 1985); aadA; confers resistance to spectinomycin and streptomycin
    804..860     -  CDS            GmR (fragment): gentamycin acetyltransferase; aacC1; confers resistance to gentamycin
    946..1002    +  CDS            int (fragment): INT2_ECOLX - Protein inferred from homology: Swiss-Prot protein existence level 3. Putative integrase believed to be involved in the insertion of antibiotic resistance genes into plasmids and transposons. From Escherichia coli.
   1003..1024    +  misc_feature   BioBrick prefix: BioBrick prefix for parts that do not start with "ATG"
   1046..1087    +  promoter       PLtetO-1 promoter (fragment): modified phage lambda PL promoter with tet operator sites (Lutz and Bujard, 1997)
   1125..1841    +  CDS            mVenus: mVenus is a basic (constitutively fluorescent) yellow fluorescent protein published in 2006, derived from Aequorea victoria. It is reported to be a rapidly-maturing monomer with moderate acid sensitivity.
   1854..1871    +  CDS            ssrA tag (LVA) (fragment): C-terminal peptide that mediates degradation in bacteria through the ClpXP and ClpAP proteases (McGinness et al., 2006) mutant LVA variant that confers accelerated degradation under some conditions (Andersen et al., 1998)
   1903..1974    +  terminator     rrnB T1 terminator: transcription terminator T1 from the E. coli rrnB gene
   1990..2017    +  terminator     T7Te terminator: phage T7 early transcription terminator
   2024..2044    +  misc_feature   BioBrick suffix: universal suffix for all parts
   2245..3096    -  CDS            RSF1010 RepC: replication protein C of the broad-host-range plasmid RSF1010 (Scholz et al., 1989); repC
   3083..3922    -  CDS            RSF1010 RepA: replication protein A of the broad-host-range plasmid RSF1010 (Scholz et al., 1989); repA
   3914..3988    -  ncRNA          Plasmid R1162: Accession: RF00043 - R1162-like plasmid antisense RNA
   4433..5404    -  CDS            RSF1010 RepB: replication protein B of the broad-host-range plasmid RSF1010 (Scholz et al., 1989); repB
   5404..5814    -  CDS            mobB: MOBB2_ECOLX - Protein predicted: Swiss-Prot protein existence level 4. This protein is essential to promote the specific transfer of the plasmid in the presence of conjugative plasmids. From Escherichia coli.
   6643..6730    -  oriT           RSF1010 oriT: origin of transfer of the broad-host-range plasmid RSF1010 (Scholz et al., 1989)
   6761..7042    +  CDS            mobC: MOBC_ECOLX - Protein predicted: Swiss-Prot protein existence level 4. This protein is essential to promote the specific transfer of the plasmid in the presence of conjugative plasmids. From Escherichia coli.
   7072..7466    +  rep_origin     RSF1010 oriV: replication origin of the broad-host-range plasmid RSF1010; requires the RSF1010 RepA/B/C proteins for replication (Scholz et al., 1989)
   7512..7546    +  promoter       J23119 promoter: bacterial promoter (Registry of Standard Biological Parts BBa J23119)
   7563..8183    +  CDS            tetR: TETR2_ECOLX - Experimental evidence at protein level: Swiss-Prot protein existence level 1. TetR is the repressor of the tetracycline resistance element; its N-terminal region forms a helix-turn-helix structure and binds DNA. Binding of tetracycline to TetR reduces the repressor affinity for the tetracycline resistance gene (tetA) promoter operator sites. From Escherichia coli.
   8187..8214    +  terminator     T7Te terminator: phage T7 early transcription terminator
>Addgene plasmid #137663 | pSHDY-PL03-mVenus_tetR | depositor full sequence | sequence record 265765 | pSHDY-PL03-mVenus_tetR sequence 8240 bps
AGACATTATTTGCCGACTACCTTGGTGATCTCGCCTTTCACGTAGTGGACAAATTCTTCCAACTGATCTG
CGCGCGAGGCCAAGCGATCTTCTTCTTGTCCAAGATAAGCCTGTCTAGCTTCAAGTATGACGGGCTGATA
CTGGGCCGGCAGGCGCTCCATTGCCCAGTCGGCAGCGACATCCTTCGGCGCGATTTTGCCGGTTACTGCG
CTGTACCAAATGCGGGACAACGTAAGCACTACATTTCGCTCATCGCCAGCCCAGTCGGGCGGCGAGTTCC
ATAGCGTTAAGGTTTCATTTAGCGCCTCAAATAGATCCTGTTCAGGAACCGGATCAAAGAGTTCCTCCGC
CGCTGGACCTACCAAGGCAACGCTATGTTCTCTTGCTTTTGTCAGCAAGATAGCCAGATCAATGTCGATC
GTGGCTGGCTCGAAGATACCTGCAAGAATGTCATTGCGCTGCCATTCTCCAAATTGCAGTTCGCGCTTAG
CTGGATAACGCCACGGAATGATGTCGTCGTGCACAACAATGGTGACTTCTACAGCGCGGAGAATCTCGCT
CTCTCCAGGGGAAGCCGAAGTTTCCAAAAGGTCGTTGATCAAAGCTCGCCGCGTTGTTTCATCAAGCCTT
ACGGTCACCGTAACCAGCAAATCAATATCACTGTGTGGCTTCAGGCCGCCATCCACTGCGGAGCCGTACA
AATGTACGGCCAGCAACGTCGGTTCGAGATGGCGCTCGATGACGCCAACTACCTCTGATAGTTGAGTCGA
TACTTCGGCGATCACCGCTTCCCTCATGATGTTTAACTTTGTTTTAGGGCGACTGCCCTGCTGCGTAACA
TCGTTGCTGCTCCATAACATCAAACATCGACCCACGGCGTAACGCGCTTGCTGCTTGGATGCCCGAGGCA
TAGACTGTACCCCAAAAAAACAGTCATAACAAGCCATGAAAACCGCCACTGCGCCGTTACCACCGCTGCG
TTCGGTCAAGGTTCTGGACCAGGAATTCGCGGCCGCTTCTAGAGGTACGCAATTGGCATGCGCATTCCCT
ATCAGTGATAGAGATTGACATCCCTATCAGTGATAGATATAATGGCCACTTACTAGAGTAGTGGAGGTTA
CTAGATGGCTAGCAAAGGAGAGGAACTGTTTACCGGTGTGGTACCCATTTTAGTAGAATTGGATGGTGAT
GTGAACGGCCACAAGTTCAGCGTTTCCGGGGAAGGCGAAGGGGATGCAACCTATGGAAAGCTAACTTTGA
AACTCATTTGCACTACCGGTAAACTCCCCGTCCCCTGGCCTACGTTAGTCACGACCCTCGGTTATGGTCT
GCAATGTTTTGCCCGTTATCCCGATCATATGAAACAACACGATTTCTTTAAATCTGCCATGCCAGAGGGA
TATGTTCAAGAACGGACAATTTTCTTTAAGGATGATGGTAATTATAAAACCCGTGCAGAAGTCAAATTTG
AAGGTGATACACTCGTGAATCGCATCGAACTAAAAGGTATTGACTTTAAGGAGGATGGAAACATTCTCGG
CCATAAGTTAGAATACAATTACAACAGCCATAATGTGTACATTACTGCGGATAAACAAAAAAACGGTATC
AAAGCCAACTTTAAAATTCGACATAACATCGAAGATGGTGGCGTTCAGTTAGCGGATCACTACCAACAAA
ATACTCCCATTGGAGACGGACCAGTCCTGCTGCCTGATAACCATTATCTGTCTTATCAATCCAAACTGTC
CAAGGATCCGAATGAAAAGCGGGATCACATGGTTCTGTTGGAGTTTGTGACCGCGGCAGGTATTACTCTC
GGAATGGACGAACTATACAAAAGGCCTGCCGCCAACGACGAAAACTACGCTGCATCAGTTTAATAGTACT
AGAGCCAGGCATCAAATAAAACGAAAGGCTCAGTCGAAAGACTGGGCCTTTCGTTTTATCTGTTGTTTGT
CGGTGAACGCTCTCTACTAGAGTCACACTGGCTCACCTTCGGGTGGGCCTTTCTGCGTTTATATACTAGT
AGCGGCCGCTGCAGGAGCAGAAGAGCATACATCTGGAAGCAAAGCCAGGAAAGCGGCCTATGGAGCTGTG
CGGCAGCGCTCAGTAGGCAATTTTTCAAAATATTGTTAAGCCTTTTCTGAGCATGGTATTTTTCATGGTA
TTACCAATTAGCAGGAAAATAAGCCATTGAATATAAAAGATAAAAATGTCTTGTTTACAATAGAGTGGGG
GGGGTCAGCCTGCCGCCTTGGGCCGGGTGATGTCGTACTTGCCCGCCGCGAACTCGGTTACCGTCCAGCC
CAGCGCGACCAGCTCCGGCAACGCCTCGCGCACCCGCTGGCGGCGCTTGCGCATGGTCGAACCACTGGCC
TCTGACGGCCAGACATAGCCGCACAAGGTATCTATGGAAGCCTTGCCGGTTTTGCCGGGGTCGATCCAGC
CACACAGCCGCTGGTGCAGCAGGCGGGCGGTTTCGCTGTCCAGCGCCCGCACCTCGTCCATGCTGATGCG
CACATGCTGGCCGCCACCCATGACGGCCTGCGCGATCAAGGGGTTCAGGGCCACGTACAGGCGCCCGTCC
GCCTCGTCGCTGGCGTACTCCGACAGCAGCCGAAACCCCTGCCGCTTGCGGCCATTCTGGGCGATGATGG
ATACCTTCCAAAGGCGCTCGATGCAGTCCTGTATGTGCTTGAGCGCCCCACCACTATCGACCTCTGCCCC
GATTTCCTTTGCCAGCGCCCGATAGCTACCTTTGACCACATGGCATTCAGCGGTGACGGCCTCCCACTTG
GGTTCCAGGAACAGCCGGAGCTGCCGTCCGCCTTCGGTCTTGGGTTCCGGGCCAAGCACTAGGCCATTAG
GCCCAGCCATGGCCACCAGCCCTTGCAGGATGCGCAGATCATCAGCGCCCAGCGGCTCCGGGCCGCTGAA
CTCGATCCGCTTGCCGTCGCCGTAGTCATACGTCACGTCCAGCTTGCTGCGCTTGCGCTCGCCCCGCTTG
AGGGCACGGAACAGGCCGGGGGCCAGACAGTGCGCCGGGTCGTGCCGGACGTGGCTGAGGCTGTGCTTGT
TCTTAGGCTTCACCACGGGGCACCCCCTTGCTCTTGCGCTGCCTCTCCAGCACGGCGGGCTTGAGCACCC
CGCCGTCATGCCGCCTGAACCACCGATCAGCGAACGGTGCGCCATAGTTGGCCTTGCTCACACCGAAGCG
GACGAAGAACCGGCGCTGGTCGTCGTCCACACCCCATTCCTCGGCCTCGGCGCTGGTCATGCTCGACAGG
TAGGACTGCCAGCGGATGTTATCGACCAGTACCGAGCTGCCCCGGCTGGCCTGCTGCTGGTCGCCTGCGC
CCATCATGGCCGCGCCCTTGCTGGCATGGTGCAGGAACACGATAGAGCACCCGGTATCGGCGGCGATGGC
CTCCATGCGACCGATGACCTGGGCCATGGGGCCGCTGGCGTTTTCTTCCTCGATGTGGAACCGGCGCAGC
GTGTCCAGCACCATCAGGCGGCGGCCCTCGGCGGCGCGCTTGAGGCCGTCGAACCACTCCGGGGCCATGA
TGTTGGGCAGGCTGCCGATCAGCGGCTGGATCAGCAGGCCGTCAGCCACGGCTTGCCGTTCCTCGGCGCT
GAGGTGCGCCCCAAGGGCGTGCAGGCGGTGATGAATGGCGGTGGGCGGGTCTTCGGCGGGCAGGTAGATC
ACCGGGCCGGTGGGCAGTTCGCCCACCTCCAGCAGATCCGGCCCGCCTGCAATCTGTGCGGCCAGTTGCA
GGGCCAGCATGGATTTACCGGCACCACCGGGCGACACCAGCGCCCCGACCGTACCGGCCACCATGTTGGG
CAAAACGTAGTCCAGCGGTGGCGGCGCTGCTGCGAACGCCTCCAGAATATTGATAGGCTTATGGGTAGCC
ATTGATTGCCTCCTTTGCAGGCAGTTGGTGGTTAGGCGCTGGCGGGGTCACTACCCCCGCCCTGCGCCGC
TCTGAGTTCTTCCAGGCACTCGCGCAGCGCCTCGTATTCGTCGTCGGTCAGCCAGAACTTGCGCTGACGC
ATCCCTTTGGCCTTCATGCGCTCGGCATATCGCGCTTGGCGTACAGCGTCAGGGCTGGCCAGCAGGTCGC
CGGTCTGCTTGTCCTTTTGGTCTTTCATATCAGTCACCGAGAAACTTGCCGGGGCCGAAAGGCTTGTCTT
CGCGGAACAAGGACAAGGTGCAGCCGTCAAGGTTAAGGCTGGCCATATCAGCGACTGAAAAGCGGCCAGC
CTCGGCCTTGTTTGACGTATAACCAAAGCCACCGGGCAACCAATAGCCCTTGTCACTTTTGATCAGGTAG
ACCGACCCTGAAGCGCTTTTTTCGTATTCCATAAAACCCCCTTCTGTGCGTGAGTACTCATAGTATAACA
GGCGTGAGTACCAACGCAAGCACTACATGCTGAAATCTGGCCCGCCCCTGTCCATGCCTCGCTGGCGGGG
TGCCGGTGCCCGTGCCAGCTCGGCCCGCGCAAGCTGGACGCTGGGCAGACCCATGACCTTGCTGACGGTG
CGCTCGATGTAATCCGCTTCGTGGCCGGGCTTGCGCTCTGCCAGCGCTGGGCTGGCCTCGGCCATGGCCT
TGCCGATTTCCTCGGCACTGCGGCCCCGGCTGGCCAGCTTCTGCGCGGCGATAAAGTCGCACTTGCTGAG
GTCATCACCGAAGCGCTTGACCAGCCCGGCCATCTCGCTGCGGTACTCGTCCAGCGCCGTGCGCCGGTGG
CGGCTAAGCTGCCGCTCGGGCAGTTCGAGGCTGGCCAGCCTGCGGGCCTTCTCCTGCTGCCGCTGGGCCT
GCTCGATCTGCTGGCCAGCCTGCTGCACCAGCGCCGGGCCAGCGGTGGCGGTCTTGCCCTTGGATTCACG
CAGCAGCACCCACGGCTGATAACCGGCGCGGGTGGTGTGCTTGTCCTTGCGGTTGGTGAAGCCCGCCAAG
CGGCCATAGTGGCGGCTGTCGGCGCTGGCCGGGTCGGCGTCGTACTCGCTGGCCAGCGTCCGGGCAATCT
GCCCCCGAAGTTCACCGCCTGCGGCGTCGGCCACCTTGACCCATGCCTGATAGTTCTTCGGGCTGGTTTC
CACTACCAGGGCAGGCTCCCGGCCCTCGGCTTTCATGTCATCCAGGTCAAACTCGCTGAGGTCGTCCACC
AGCACCAGACCATGCCGCTCCTGCTCGGCGGGCCTGATATACACGTCATTGCCCTGGGCATTCATCCGCT
TGAGCCATGGCGTGTTCTGGAGCACTTCGGCGGCTGACCATTCCCGGTTCATCATCTGGCCGGTGGTGGC
GTCCCTGACGCCGATATCGAAGCGCTCACAGCCCATGGCCTTGAGCTGTCGGCCTATGGCCTGCAAAGTC
CTGTCGTTCTTCATCGGGCCACCAAGCGCAGCCAGATCGAGCCGTCCTCGGTTGTCAGTGGCGTCAGGTC
GAGCAAGAGCAACGATGCGATCAGCAGCACCACCGTAGGCATCATGGAAGCCAGCATCACGGTTAGCCAT
AGCTTCCAGTGCCACCCCCGCGACGCGCTCCGGGCGCTCTGCGCGGCGCTGCTCACCTCGGCGGCTACCT
CCCGCAACTCTTTGGCCAGCTCCACCCATGCCGCCCCTGTCTGGCGCTGGGCTTTCAGCCACTCCGCCGC
CTGCGCCTCGCTGGCCTGCTGGGTCTGGCTCATGACCTGCCGGGCTTCGTCGGCCAGTGTCGCCATGCTC
TGGGCCAGCGGTTCGATCTGCTCCGCTAACTCGTTGATGCCTCTGGATTTCTTCACTCTGTCGATTGCGT
TCATGGTCTATTGCCTCCCGGTATTCCTGTAAGTCGATGATCTGGGCGTTGGCGGTGTCGATGTTCAGGG
CCACGTCTGCCCGGTCGGTGCGGATGCCCCGGCCTTCCATCTCCACCACGTTCGGCCCCAGGTGAACACC
GGGCAGGCGCTCGATGCCCTGCGCCTCAAGTGTTCTGTGGTCAATGCGGGCGTCGTGGCCAGCCCGCTCT
AATGCCCGGTTGGCATGGTCGGCCCATGCCTCGCGGGTCTGCTCAAGCCATGCCTTGGGCTTGAGCGCTT
CGGTCTTCTGTGCCCCGCCCTTCTCCGGGGTCTTGCCGTTGTACCGCTTGAACCACTGAGCGGCGGGCCG
CTCGATGCCGTCATTGATCCGCTCGGAGATCATCAGGTGGCAGTGCGGGTTCTCGCCGCCACCGGCATGG
ATGGCCAGCGTATACGGCAGGCGCTCGGCACCGGTCAGGTGCTGGGCGAACTCGGACGCCAGCGCCTTCT
GCTGGTCGAGGGTCAGCTCGACCGGCAGGGCAAATTCGACCTCCTTGAACAGCCGCCCATTGGCGCGTTC
ATACAGGTCGGCAGCATCCCAGTAGTCGGCGGGCCGCTCGACGAACTCCGGCATGTGCCCGGATTCGGCG
TGCAAGACTTCATCCATGTCGCGGGCATACTTGCCTTCGCGCTGGATGAAGTCGGCCTTGGCCCTGGCCG
ATTGGCCGCCCGACCTGCTGCCGGTTTTCGCCGTAAGGTGATAAATCGCCATGCTGCCTCGCTGTTGCTT
TTGCTTTTCGGCTCCATGCAATGGCCCTCGGAGAGCGCACCGCCCGAAGGGTGGCCGTTAGGCCAGTTTC
TCGAAGAGAAACCGGTAAGTGCGCCCTCCCCTACAAAGTAGGGTCGGGATTGCCGCCGCTGTGCCTCCAT
GATAGCCTACGAGACAGCACATTAACAATGGGGTGTCAAGATGGTTAAGGGGAGCAACAAGGCGGCGGAT
CGGCTGGCCAAGCTCGAAGAACAACGAGCGCGAATCAATGCCGAAATTCAGCGGGTGCGGGCAAGGGAAC
AGCAGCAAGAGCGCAAGAACGAAACAAGGCGCAAGGTGCTGGTGGGGGCCATGATTTTGGCCAAGGTGAA
CAGCAGCGAGTGGCCGGAGGATCGGCTCATGGCGGCAATGGATGCGTACCTTGAACGCGACCACGACCGC
GCCTTGTTCGGTCTGCCGCCACGCCAGAAGGATGAGCCGGGCTGAATGATCGACCGAGACAGGCCCTGCG
GGGCTGCACACGCGCCCCCACCCTTCGGGTAGGGGGAAAGGCCGCTAAAGCGGCTAAAAGCGCTCCAGCG
TATTTCTGCGGGGTTTGGTGTGGGGTTTAGCGGGCTTTGCCCGCCTTTCCCCCTGCCGCGCAGCGGTGGG
GCGGTGTGTAGCCTAGCGCAGCGAATAGACCAGCTATCCGGCCTCTGGCCGGGCATATTGGGCAAGGGCA
GCAGCGCCCCACAAGGGCGCTGATAACCGCGCCTAGTGGATTATTCTTAGATAATCATGGATGGATTTTT
CCAACACCCCGCCAGCCCCCGCCCCTGCTGGGTTTGCAGGTTTGGGGGCGTGACAGTTATTGCAGGGGTT
CGTGACAGTTATTGCAGGGGGGCGTGACAGTTATTGCAGGGGTTCGTGACAGTTAGTACGGGAGTGACGG
GGGTACCGAGTCGATGTCGACTTGACAGCTAGCTCAGTCCTAGGTATAATGCTAGCAAGAGAGAAATACT
AGATGTCCAGATTAGATAAAAGTAAAGTGATTAACAGCGCATTAGAGCTGCTTAATGAGGTCGGAATCGA
AGGTTTAACAACCCGTAAACTCGCCCAGAAGCTAGGTGTAGAGCAGCCTACATTGTATTGGCATGTAAAA
AATAAGCGGGCTTTGCTCGACGCCTTAGCCATTGAGATGTTAGATAGGCACCATACTCACTTTTGCCCTT
TAGAAGGGGAAAGCTGGCAAGATTTTTTACGTAATAACGCTAAAAGTTTTAGATGTGCTTTACTAAGTCA
TCGCGATGGAGCAAAAGTACATTTAGGTACACGGCCTACAGAAAAACAGTATGAAACTCTCGAAAATCAA
TTAGCCTTTTTATGCCAACAAGGTTTTTCACTAGAGAATGCATTATATGCACTCAGCGCTGTGGGGCATT
TTACTTTAGGTTGCGTATTGGAAGATCAAGAGCATCAAGTCGCTAAAGAAGAAAGGGAAACACCTACTAC
TGATAGTATGCCGCCATTATTACGACAAGCTATCGAATTATTTGATCACCAAGGTGCAGAGCCAGCCTTC
TTATTCGGCCTTGAATTGATCATATGCGGATTAGAAAAACAACTTAAATGTGAAAGTGGGTCCTAAGGCT
CACCTTCGGGTGGGCCTTTCTGCGTTTATACTCGAGAGCGGCCGAAGCTT
