Features (pLannotate 1.2.2; 21 found; start..end, strand, type, name):
     13..69      +  CDS            int (fragment): INT2_ECOLX - Protein inferred from homology: Swiss-Prot protein existence level 3. Putative integrase believed to be involved in the insertion of antibiotic resistance genes into plasmids and transposons. From Escherichia coli.
     70..91      +  misc_feature   BioBrick prefix: BioBrick prefix for parts that do not start with "ATG"
    113..154     +  promoter       PLtetO-1 promoter (fragment): modified phage lambda PL promoter with tet operator sites (Lutz and Bujard, 1997)
    192..908     +  CDS            mVenus: mVenus is a basic (constitutively fluorescent) yellow fluorescent protein published in 2006, derived from Aequorea victoria. It is reported to be a rapidly-maturing monomer with moderate acid sensitivity.
    921..938     +  CDS            ssrA tag (LVA) (fragment): C-terminal peptide that mediates degradation in bacteria through the ClpXP and ClpAP proteases (McGinness et al., 2006) mutant LVA variant that confers accelerated degradation under some conditions (Andersen et al., 1998)
    970..1041    +  terminator     rrnB T1 terminator: transcription terminator T1 from the E. coli rrnB gene
   1057..1084    +  terminator     T7Te terminator: phage T7 early transcription terminator
   1091..1111    +  misc_feature   BioBrick suffix: universal suffix for all parts
   1312..2163    -  CDS            RSF1010 RepC (fragment): replication protein C of the broad-host-range plasmid RSF1010 (Scholz et al., 1989); repC
   2150..2989    -  CDS            RSF1010 RepA: replication protein A of the broad-host-range plasmid RSF1010 (Scholz et al., 1989); repA
   2981..3055    -  ncRNA          Plasmid R1162: Accession: RF00043 - R1162-like plasmid antisense RNA
   3500..4471    -  CDS            RSF1010 RepB: replication protein B of the broad-host-range plasmid RSF1010 (Scholz et al., 1989); repB
   4471..4881    -  CDS            mobB: MOBB2_ECOLX - Protein predicted: Swiss-Prot protein existence level 4. This protein is essential to promote the specific transfer of the plasmid in the presence of conjugative plasmids. From Escherichia coli.
   5710..5797    -  oriT           RSF1010 oriT: origin of transfer of the broad-host-range plasmid RSF1010 (Scholz et al., 1989)
   5828..6109    +  CDS            mobC: MOBC_ECOLX - Protein predicted: Swiss-Prot protein existence level 4. This protein is essential to promote the specific transfer of the plasmid in the presence of conjugative plasmids. From Escherichia coli.
   6139..6533    +  rep_origin     RSF1010 oriV: replication origin of the broad-host-range plasmid RSF1010; requires the RSF1010 RepA/B/C proteins for replication (Scholz et al., 1989)
   6579..6613    +  promoter       J23119 promoter: bacterial promoter (Registry of Standard Biological Parts BBa J23119)
   6630..7250    +  CDS            tetR: TETR2_ECOLX - Experimental evidence at protein level: Swiss-Prot protein existence level 1. TetR is the repressor of the tetracycline resistance element; its N-terminal region forms a helix-turn-helix structure and binds DNA. Binding of tetracycline to TetR reduces the repressor affinity for the tetracycline resistance gene (tetA) promoter operator sites. From Escherichia coli.
   7254..7281    +  terminator     T7Te terminator: phage T7 early transcription terminator
   7313..8104    -  CDS            SmR: aminoglycoside adenylyltransferase (Murphy, 1985); aadA; confers resistance to spectinomycin and streptomycin
   8111..8167    -  CDS            GmR (fragment): gentamycin acetyltransferase; aacC1; confers resistance to gentamycin
>Addgene plasmid #137663 | pSHDY-PL03-mVenus_tetR | addgene full sequence | sequence record 273652 | Addgene NGS Result
TCATAACAAGCCATGAAAACCGCCACTGCGCCGTTACCACCGCTGCGTTCGGTCAAGGTTCTGGACCAGG
AATTCGCGGCCGCTTCTAGAGGTACGCAATTGGCATGCGCATTCCCTATCAGTGATAGAGATTGACATCC
CTATCAGTGATAGATATAATGGCCACTTACTAGAGTAGTGGAGGTTACTAGATGGCTAGCAAAGGAGAGG
AACTGTTTACCGGTGTGGTACCCATTTTAGTAGAATTGGATGGTGATGTGAACGGCCACAAGTTCAGCGT
TTCCGGGGAAGGCGAAGGGGATGCAACCTATGGAAAGCTAACTTTGAAACTCATTTGCACTACCGGTAAA
CTCCCCGTCCCCTGGCCTACGTTAGTCACGACCCTCGGTTATGGTCTGCAATGTTTTGCCCGTTATCCCG
ATCATATGAAACAACACGATTTCTTTAAATCTGCCATGCCAGAGGGATATGTTCAAGAACGGACAATTTT
CTTTAAGGATGATGGTAATTATAAAACCCGTGCAGAAGTCAAATTTGAAGGTGATACACTCGTGAATCGC
ATCGAACTAAAAGGTATTGACTTTAAGGAGGATGGAAACATTCTCGGCCATAAGTTAGAATACAATTACA
ACAGCCATAATGTGTACATTACTGCGGATAAACAAAAAAACGGTATCAAAGCCAACTTTAAAATTCGACA
TAACATCGAAGATGGTGGCGTTCAGTTAGCGGATCACTACCAACAAAATACTCCCATTGGAGACGGACCA
GTCCTGCTGCCTGATAACCATTATCTGTCTTATCAATCCAAACTGTCCAAGGATCCGAATGAAAAGCGGG
ATCACATGGTTCTGTTGGAGTTTGTGACCGCGGCAGGTATTACTCTCGGAATGGACGAACTATACAAAAG
GCCTGCCGCCAACGACGAAAACTACGCTGCATCAGTTTAATAGTACTAGAGCCAGGCATCAAATAAAACG
AAAGGCTCAGTCGAAAGACTGGGCCTTTCGTTTTATCTGTTGTTTGTCGGTGAACGCTCTCTACTAGAGT
CACACTGGCTCACCTTCGGGTGGGCCTTTCTGCGTTTATATACTAGTAGCGGCCGCTGCAGGAGCAGAAG
AGCATACATCTGGAAGCAAAGCCAGGAAAGCGGCCTATGGAGCTGTGCGGCAGCGCTCAGTAGGCAATTT
TTCAAAATATTGTTAAGCCTTTTCTGAGCATGGTATTTTTCATGGTATTACCAATTAGCAGGAAAATAAG
CCATTGAATATAAAAGATAAAAATGTCTTGTTTACAATAGAGTGGGGGGGGTCAGCCTGCCGCCTTGGGC
CGGGTGATGTCGTACTTGCCCGCCGCGAACTCGGTTACCGTCCAGCCCAGCGCGACCAGCTCCGGCAACG
CCTCGCGCACCCGCTGGCGGCGCTTGCGCATGGTCGAACCACTGGCCTCTGACGGCCAGACATAGCCGCA
CAAGGTATCTATGGAAGCCTTGCCGGTTTTGCCGGGGTCGATCCAGCCACACAGCCGCTGGTGCAGCAGG
CGGGCGGTTTCGCTGTCCAGCGCCCGCACCTCGTCCATGCTGATGCGCACATGCTGGCCGCCACCCATGA
CGGCCTGCGCGATCAAGGGGTTCAGGGCCACGTACAGGCGCCCGTCCGCCTCGTCGCTGGCGTACTCCGA
CAGCAGCCGAAACCCCTGCCGCTTGCGGCCATTCTGGGCGATGATGGATACCTTCCAAAGGCGCTCGATG
CAGTCCTGTATGTGCTTGAGCGCCCCACCACTATCGACCTCTGCCCCGATTTCCTTTGCCAGCGCCCGAT
AGCTACCTTTGACCACCATGGCATCAGCGGTGACGGCCTCCCACTTGGGTTCCAGGAACAGCCGGAGCTG
CCGTCCGCCTTCGGTCTTGGGTTCCGGGCCAAGCACTAGGCCATTAGGCCCAGCCATGGCCACCAGCCCT
TGCAGGATGCGCAGATCATCAGCGCCCAGCGGCTCCGGGCCGCTGAACTCGATCCGCTTGCCGTCGCCGT
AGTCATACGTCACGTCCAGCTTGCTGCGCTTGCGCTCGCCCCGCTTGAGGGCACGGAACAGGCCGGGGGC
CAGACAGTGCGCCGGGTCGTGCCGGACGTGGCTGAGGCTGTGCTTGTTCTTAGGCTTCACCACGGGGCAC
CCCCTTGCTCTTGCGCTGCCTCTCCAGCACGGCGGGCTTGAGCACCCCGCCGTCATGCCGCCTGAACCAC
CGATCAGCGAACGGTGCGCCATAGTTGGCCTTGCTCACACCGAAGCGGACGAAGAACCGGCGCTGGTCGT
CGTCCACACCCCATTCCTCGGCCTCGGCGCTGGTCATGCTCGACAGGTAGGACTGCCAGCGGATGTTATC
GACCAGTACCGAGCTGCCCCGGCTGGCCTGCTGCTGGTCGCCTGCGCCCATCATGGCCGCGCCCTTGCTG
GCATGGTGCAGGAACACGATAGAGCACCCGGTATCGGCGGCGATGGCCTCCATGCGACCGATGACCTGGG
CCATGGGGCCGCTGGCGTTTTCTTCCTCGATGTGGAACCGGCGCAGCGTGTCCAGCACCATCAGGCGGCG
GCCCTCGGCGGCGCGCTTGAGGCCGTCGAACCACTCCGGGGCCATGATGTTGGGCAGGCTGCCGATCAGC
GGCTGGATCAGCAGGCCGTCAGCCACGGCTTGCCGTTCCTCGGCGCTGAGGTGCGCCCCAAGGGCGTGCA
GGCGGTGATGAATGGCGGTGGGCGGGTCTTCGGCGGGCAGGTAGATCACCGGGCCGGTGGGCAGTTCGCC
CACCTCCAGCAGATCCGGCCCGCCTGCAATCTGTGCGGCCAGTTGCAGGGCCAGCATGGATTTACCGGCA
CCACCGGGCGACACCAGCGCCCCGACCGTACCGGCCACCATGTTGGGCAAAACGTAGTCCAGCGGTGGCG
GCGCTGCTGCGAACGCCTCCAGAATATTGATAGGCTTATGGGTAGCCATTGATTGCCTCCTTTGCAGGCA
GTTGGTGGTTAGGCGCTGGCGGGGTCACTACCCCCGCCCTGCGCCGCTCTGAGTTCTTCCAGGCACTCGC
GCAGCGCCTCGTATTCGTCGTCGGTCAGCCAGAACTTGCGCTGACGCATCCCTTTGGCCTTCATGCGCTC
GGCATATCGCGCTTGGCGTACAGCGTCAGGGCTGGCCAGCAGGTCGCCGGTCTGCTTGTCCTTTTGGTCT
TTCATATCAGTCACCGAGAAACTTGCCGGGGCCGAAAGGCTTGTCTTCGCGGAACAAGGACAAGGTGCAG
CCGTCAAGGTTAAGGCTGGCCATATCAGCGACTGAAAAGCGGCCAGCCTCGGCCTTGTTTGACGTATAAC
CAAAGCCACCGGGCAACCAATAGCCCTTGTCACTTTTGATCAGGTAGACCGACCCTGAAGCGCTTTTTTC
GTATTCCATAAAACCCCCTTCTGTGCGTGAGTACTCATAGTATAACAGGCGTGAGTACCAACGCAAGCAC
TACATGCTGAAATCTGGCCCGCCCCTGTCCATGCCTCGCTGGCGGGGTGCCGGTGCCCGTGCCAGCTCGG
CCCGCGCAAGCTGGACGCTGGGCAGACCCATGACCTTGCTGACGGTGCGCTCGATGTAATCCGCTTCGTG
GCCGGGCTTGCGCTCTGCCAGCGCTGGGCTGGCCTCGGCCATGGCCTTGCCGATTTCCTCGGCACTGCGG
CCCCGGCTGGCCAGCTTCTGCGCGGCGATAAAGTCGCACTTGCTGAGGTCATCACCGAAGCGCTTGACCA
GCCCGGCCATCTCGCTGCGGTACTCGTCCAGCGCCGTGCGCCGGTGGCGGCTAAGCTGCCGCTCGGGCAG
TTCGAGGCTGGCCAGCCTGCGGGCCTTCTCCTGCTGCCGCTGGGCCTGCTCGATCTGCTGGCCAGCCTGC
TGCACCAGCGCCGGGCCAGCGGTGGCGGTCTTGCCCTTGGATTCACGCAGCAGCACCCACGGCTGATAAC
CGGCGCGGGTGGTGTGCTTGTCCTTGCGGTTGGTGAAGCCCGCCAAGCGGCCATAGTGGCGGCTGTCGGC
GCTGGCCGGGTCGGCGTCGTACTCGCTGGCCAGCGTCCGGGCAATCTGCCCCCGAAGTTCACCGCCTGCG
GCGTCGGCCACCTTGACCCATGCCTGATAGTTCTTCGGGCTGGTTTCCACTACCAGGGCAGGCTCCCGGC
CCTCGGCTTTCATGTCATCCAGGTCAAACTCGCTGAGGTCGTCCACCAGCACCAGACCATGCCGCTCCTG
CTCGGCGGGCCTGATATACACGTCATTGCCCTGGGCATTCATCCGCTTGAGCCATGGCGTGTTCTGGAGC
ACTTCGGCGGCTGACCATTCCCGGTTCATCATCTGGCCGGTGGTGGCGTCCCTGACGCCGATATCGAAGC
GCTCACAGCCCATGGCCTTGAGCTGTCGGCCTATGGCCTGCAAAGTCCTGTCGTTCTTCATCGGGCCACC
AAGCGCAGCCAGATCGAGCCGTCCTCGGTTGTCAGTGGCGTCAGGTCGAGCAAGAGCAACGATGCGATCA
GCAGCACCACCGTAGGCATCATGGAAGCCAGCATCACGGTTAGCCATAGCTTCCAGTGCCACCCCCGCGA
CGCGCTCCGGGCGCTCTGCGCGGCGCTGCTCACCTCGGCGGCTACCTCCCGCAACTCTTTGGCCAGCTCC
ACCCATGCCGCCCCTGTCTGGCGCTGGGCTTTCAGCCACTCCGCCGCCTGCGCCTCGCTGGCCTGCTGGG
TCTGGCTCATGACCTGCCGGGCTTCGTCGGCCAGTGTCGCCATGCTCTGGGCCAGCGGTTCGATCTGCTC
CGCTAACTCGTTGATGCCTCTGGATTTCTTCACTCTGTCGATTGCGTTCATGGTCTATTGCCTCCCGGTA
TTCCTGTAAGTCGATGATCTGGGCGTTGGCGGTGTCGATGTTCAGGGCCACGTCTGCCCGGTCGGTGCGG
ATGCCCCGGCCTTCCATCTCCACCACGTTCGGCCCCAGGTGAACACCGGGCAGGCGCTCGATGCCCTGCG
CCTCAAGTGTTCTGTGGTCAATGCGGGCGTCGTGGCCAGCCCGCTCTAATGCCCGGTTGGCATGGTCGGC
CCATGCCTCGCGGGTCTGCTCAAGCCATGCCTTGGGCTTGAGCGCTTCGGTCTTCTGTGCCCCGCCCTTC
TCCGGGGTCTTGCCGTTGTACCGCTTGAACCACTGAGCGGCGGGCCGCTCGATGCCGTCATTGATCCGCT
CGGAGATCATCAGGTGGCAGTGCGGGTTCTCGCCGCCACCGGCATGGATGGCCAGCGTATACGGCAGGCG
CTCGGCACCGGTCAGGTGCTGGGCGAACTCGGACGCCAGCGCCTTCTGCTGGTCGAGGGTCAGCTCGACC
GGCAGGGCAAATTCGACCTCCTTGAACAGCCGCCCATTGGCGCGTTCATACAGGTCGGCAGCATCCCAGT
AGTCGGCGGGCCGCTCGACGAACTCCGGCATGTGCCCGGATTCGGCGTGCAAGACTTCATCCATGTCGCG
GGCATACTTGCCTTCGCGCTGGATGTAGTCGGCCTTGGCCCTGGCCGATTGGCCGCCCGACCTGCTGCCG
GTTTTCGCCGTAAGGTGATAAATCGCCATGCTGCCTCGCTGTTGCTTTTGCTTTTCGGCTCCATGCAATG
GCCCTCGGAGAGCGCACCGCCCGAAGGGTGGCCGTTAGGCCAGTTTCTCGAAGAGAAACCGGTAAGTGCG
CCCTCCCCTACAAAGTAGGGTCGGGATTGCCGCCGCTGTGCCTCCATGATAGCCTACGAGACAGCACATT
AACAATGGGGTGTCAAGATGGTTAAGGGGAGCAACAAGGCGGCGGATCGGCTGGCCAAGCTCGAAGAACA
ACGAGCGCGAATCAATGCCGAAATTCAGCGGGTGCGGGCAAGGGAACAGCAGCAAGAGCGCAAGAACGAA
ACAAGGCGCAAGGTGCTGGTGGGGGCCATGATTTTGGCCAAGGTGAACAGCAGCGAGTGGCCGGAGGATC
GGCTCATGGCGGCAATGGATGCGTACCTTGAACGCGACCACGACCGCGCCTTGTTCGGTCTGCCGCCACG
CCAGAAGGATGAGCCGGGCTGAATGATCGACCGAGACAGGCCCTGCGGGGCTGCACACGCGCCCCCACCC
TTCGGGTAGGGGGAAAGGCCGCTAAAGCGGCTAAAAGCGCTCCAGCGTATTTCTGCGGGGTTTGGTGTGG
GGTTTAGCGGGCTTTGCCCGCCTTTCCCCCTGCCGCGCAGCGGTGGGGCGGTGTGTAGCCTAGCGCAGCG
AATAGACCAGCTATCCGGCCTCTGGCCGGGCATATTGGGCAAGGGCAGCAGCGCCCCACAAGGGCGCTGA
TAACCGCGCCTAGTGGATTATTCTTAGATAATCATGGATGGATTTTTCCAACACCCCGCCAGCCCCCGCC
CCTGCTGGGTTTGCAGGTTTGGGGGCGTGACAGTTATTGCAGGGGTTCGTGACAGTTATTGCAGGGGGGC
GTGACAGTTATTGCAGGGGTTCGTGACAGTTAGTACGGGAGTGACGGGGGTACCGAGTCGATGTCGACTT
GACAGCTAGCTCAGTCCTAGGTATAATGCTAGCAAGAGAGAAATACTAGATGTCCAGATTAGATAAAAGT
AAAGTGATTAACAGCGCATTAGAGCTGCTTAATGAGGTCGGAATCGAAGGTTTAACAACCCGTAAACTCG
CCCAGAAGCTAGGTGTAGAGCAGCCTACATTGTATTGGCATGTAAAAAATAAGCGGGCTTTGCTCGACGC
CTTAGCCATTGAGATGTTAGATAGGCACCATACTCACTTTTGCCCTTTAGAAGGGGAAAGCTGGCAAGAT
TTTTTACGTAATAACGCTAAAAGTTTTAGATGTGCTTTACTAAGTCATCGCGATGGAGCAAAAGTACATT
TAGGTACACGGCCTACAGAAAAACAGTATGAAACTCTCGAAAATCAATTAGCCTTTTTATGCCAACAAGG
TTTTTCACTAGAGAATGCATTATATGCACTCAGCGCTGTGGGGCATTTTACTTTAGGTTGCGTATTGGAA
GATCAAGAGCATCAAGTCGCTAAAGAAGAAAGGGAAACACCTACTACTGATAGTATGCCGCCATTATTAC
GACAAGCTATCGAATTATTTGATCACCAAGGTGCAGAGCCAGCCTTCTTATTCGGCCTTGAATTGATCAT
ATGCGGATTAGAAAAACAACTTAAATGTGAAAGTGGGTCCTAAGGCTCACCTTCGGGTGGGCCTTTCTGC
GTTTATACTCGAGAGCGGCCGAAGCTTAGACATTATTTGCCGACTACCTTGGTGATCTCGCCTTTCACGT
AGTGGACAAATTCTTCCAACTGATCTGCGCGCGAGGCCAAGCGATCTTCTTCTTGTCCAAGATAAGCCTG
TCTAGCTTCAAGTATGACGGGCTGATACTGGGCCGGCAGGCGCTCCATTGCCCAGTCGGCAGCGACATCC
TTCGGCGCGATTTTGCCGGTTACTGCGCTGTACCAAATGCGGGACAACGTAAGCACTACATTTCGCTCAT
CGCCAGCCCAGTCGGGCGGCGAGTTCCATAGCGTTAAGGTTTCATTTAGCGCCTCAAATAGATCCTGTTC
AGGAACCGGATCAAAGAGTTCCTCCGCCGCTGGACCTACCAAGGCAACGCTATGTTCTCTTGCTTTTGTC
AGCAAGATAGCCAGATCAATGTCGATCGTGGCTGGCTCGAAGATACCTGCAAGAATGTCATTGCGCTGCC
ATTCTCCAAATTGCAGTTCGCGCTTAGCTGGATAACGCCACGGAATGATGTCGTCGTGCATAACAATGGT
GACTTCTACAGCGCGGAGAATCTCGCTCTCTCCAGGGGAAGCCGAAGTTTCCAAAAGGTCGTTGATCAAA
GCTCGCCGCGTTGTTTCATCAAGCCTTACGGTCACCGTAACCAGCAAATCAATATCACTGTGTGGCTTCA
GGCCGCCATCCACTGCGGAGCCGTACAAATGTACGGCCAGCAACGTCGGTTCGAGATGGCGCTCGATGAC
GCCAACTACCTCTGATAGTTGAGTCGATACTTCGGCGATCACCGCTTCCCTCATGATGTTTAACTTTGTT
TTAGGGCGACTGCCCTGCTGCGTAACATCGTTGCTGCTCCATAACATCAAACATCGACCCACGGCGTAAC
GCGCTTGCTGCTTGGATGCCCGAGGCATAGACTGTACCCCAAAAAAACAG
