>Addgene plasmid #137663 | pSHDY-PL03-mVenus_tetR | depositor partial sequence | sequence record 265766 | PL03:mVenus
GGTACGCAATTGGCATGCGCATTCCCTATCAGTGATAGAGATTGACATCCCTATCAGTGATAGATATAAT
GGCCACTTACTAGAGTAGTGGAGGTTACTAGATGGCTAGCAAAGGAGAGGAACTGTTTACCGGTGTGGTA
CCCATTTTAGTAGAATTGGATGGTGATGTGAACGGCCACAAGTTCAGCGTTTCCGGGGAAGGCGAAGGGG
ATGCAACCTATGGAAAGCTAACTTTGAAACTCATTTGCACTACCGGTAAACTCCCCGTCCCCTGGCCTAC
GTTAGTCACGACCCTCGGTTATGGTCTGCAATGTTTTGCCCGTTATCCCGATCATATGAAACAACACGAT
TTCTTTAAATCTGCCATGCCAGAGGGATATGTTCAAGAACGGACAATTTTCTTTAAGGATGATGGTAATT
ATAAAACCCGTGCAGAAGTCAAATTTGAAGGTGATACACTCGTGAATCGCATCGAACTAAAAGGTATTGA
CTTTAAGGAGGATGGAAACATTCTCGGCCATAAGTTAGAATACAATTACAACAGCCATAATGTGTACATT
ACTGCGGATAAACAAAAAAACGGTATCAAAGCCAACTTTAAAATTCGACATAACATCGAAGATGGTGGCG
TTCAGTTAGCGGATCACTACCAACAAAATACTCCCATTGGAGACGGACCAGTCCTGCTGCCTGATAACCA
TTATCTGTCTTATCAATCCAAACTGTCCAAGGATCCGAATGAAAAGCGGGATCACATGGTTCTGTTGGAG
TTTGTGACCGCGGCAGGTATTACTCTCGGAATGGACGAACTATACAAAAGGCCTGCCGCCAACGACGAAA
ACTACGCTGCATCAGTTTAATAGTACTAGAGCCAGGCATCAAATAAAACGAAAGGCTCAGTCGAAAGACT
GGGCCTTTCGTTTTATCTGTTGTTTGTCGGTGAACGCTCTCTACTAGAGTCACACTGGCTCACCTTCGGG
TGGGCCTTTCTGCGTTTATA
