>Addgene plasmid #137663 | pSHDY-PL03-mVenus_tetR | depositor partial sequence | sequence record 265767 | PJ23119:tetR-mut5
TTGACAGCTAGCTCAGTCCTAGGTATAATGCTAGCAAGAGAGAAATACTAGATGTCCAGATTAGATAAAA
GTAAAGTGATTAACAGCGCATTAGAGCTGCTTAATGAGGTCGGAATCGAAGGTTTAACAACCCGTAAACT
CGCCCAGAAGCTAGGTGTAGAGCAGCCTACATTGTATTGGCATGTAAAAAATAAGCGGGCTTTGCTCGAC
GCCTTAGCCATTGAGATGTTAGATAGGCACCATACTCACTTTTGCCCTTTAGAAGGGGAAAGCTGGCAAG
ATTTTTTACGTAATAACGCTAAAAGTTTTAGATGTGCTTTACTAAGTCATCGCGATGGAGCAAAAGTACA
TTTAGGTACACGGCCTACAGAAAAACAGTATGAAACTCTCGAAAATCAATTAGCCTTTTTATGCCAACAA
GGTTTTTCACTAGAGAATGCATTATATGCACTCAGCGCTGTGGGGCATTTTACTTTAGGTTGCGTATTGG
AAGATCAAGAGCATCAAGTCGCTAAAGAAGAAAGGGAAACACCTACTACTGATAGTATGCCGCCATTATT
ACGACAAGCTATCGAATTATTTGATCACCAAGGTGCAGAGCCAGCCTTCTTATTCGGCCTTGAATTGATC
ATATGCGGATTAGAAAAACAACTTAAATGTGAAAGTGGGTCCTAAGGCTCACCTTCGGGTGGGCCTTTCT
GCGTTTATA
